>Addgene plasmid #250857 | pLJM1-CRS-Halo-RNaseL | addgene full sequence | sequence record 498579 | Addgene NGS Result
TATGCCAAGTACGCCCCCTATTGACGTCAATGACGGTAAATGGCCCGCCTGGCATTATGCCCAGTACATG
ACCTTATGGGACTTTCCTACTTGGCAGTACATCTACGTATTAGTCATCGCTATTACCATGGTGATGCGGT
TTTGGCAGTACATCAATGGGCGTGGATAGCGGTTTGACTCACGGGGATTTCCAAGTCTCCACCCCATTGA
CGTCAATGGGAGTTTGTTTTGGCACCAAAATCAACGGGACTTTCCAAAATGTCGTAACAACTCCGCCCCA
TTGACGCAAATGGGCGGTAGGCGTGTACGGTGGGAGGTCTATATAAGCAGAGCTGGTTTAGTGAACCGTC
AGATCCGCTAGCGCTACCGGTGTCGACGATATCTCTAGAGCCACCATGGCAAAAACCAATGTGTTACCTT
TTCGACAAAATGATTCATCTAGTCATTGCCAGAAGAGTGGGTCTCCTATTTCCTCAGAAGAGCGGCGGCG
CAGGGATAAGCAGCATCTTGATGACATCACAGCAGCTCGGCTTCTACCACTTCACCATATGCCCACGCAG
CTGCTCTCCATAGAAGAATCCTTGGCACTTCAGAAACAGCAGAAACAGAATTATGAGGAGATGCAAGCAA
AGCTCGCAGCGCAAAAATTAGCTGAAAGACTGAATATTAAAATGCGGAGTTATAATCCAGAAGGGGAGTC
TTCAGGGAGATACCGAGAAGTAAGGGATGAAGATGACGATTGGTCCTCTGATGAATTCGGCGGAGGTGGT
TCTGGCGGTGGAGGTTCAGCAGAAATCGGTACTGGCTTTCCATTCGACCCCCATTATGTGGAAGTCCTGG
GCGAGCGCATGCACTACGTCGATGTTGGTCCGCGCGATGGCACCCCTGTGCTGTTCCTGCACGGTAACCC
GACCTCCTCCTACGTGTGGCGCAACATCATCCCGCATGTTGCACCGACCCATCGCTGCATTGCTCCAGAC
CTGATCGGTATGGGCAAATCCGACAAACCAGACCTGGGTTATTTCTTCGACGACCACGTCCGCTTCATGG
ATGCCTTCATCGAAGCCCTGGGTCTGGAAGAGGTCGTCCTGGTCATTCACGACTGGGGCTCCGCTCTGGG
TTTCCACTGGGCCAAGCGCAATCCAGAGCGCGTCAAAGGTATTGCATTTATGGAGTTCATCCGCCCTATC
CCGACCTGGGACGAATGGCCAGAATTTGCCCGCGAGACCTTCCAGGCCTTCCGCACCACCGACGTCGGCC
GCAAGCTGATCATCGATCAGAACGTTTTTATCGAGGGTACGCTGCCGATGGGTGTCGTCCGCCCGCTGAC
TGAAGTCGAGATGGACCATTACCGCGAGCCGTTCCTGAATCCTGTTGACCGCGAGCCACTGTGGCGCTTC
CCAAACGAGCTGCCAATCGCCGGTGAGCCAGCGAACATCGTCGCGCTGGTCGAAGAATACATGGACTGGC
TGCACCAGTCCCCTGTCCCGAAGCTGCTGTTCTGGGGCACCCCAGGCGTTCTGATCCCACCGGCCGAAGC
CGCTCGCCTGGCCAAAAGCCTGCCTAACTGCAAGGCTGTGGACATCGGCCCGGGTCTGAATCTGCTGCAA
GAAGACAACCCGGACCTGATCGGCAGCGAGATCGCGCGCTGGCTGTCGACGCTCGAGATTTCCGGATCCG
CTGGCTCCGCTGCTGGTTCTGGCGAATTCATGGAGAGCAGGGATCACAACAACCCCCAGGAGGGACCCAC
GTCCTCCAGCGGTAGAAGGGCTGCAGTGGAAGACAATCACTTGCTGATTAAAGCTGTTCAAAACGAAGAT
GTTGACCTGGTCCAGCAATTGCTGGAAGGTGGAGCCAATGTTAATTTCCAGGAAGAGGAAGGGGGCTGGA
CACCTCTGCATAACGCAGTACAAATGAGCAGGGAGGACATTGTGGAACTTCTGCTTCGTCATGGTGCTGA
CCCTGTTCTGAGGAAGAAGAATGGGGCCACGCCTTTTATCCTCGCAGCGATTGCGGGGAGCGTGAAGCTG
CTGAAACTTTTCCTTTCTAAAGGAGCAGATGTCAATGAGTGTGATTTTTATGGCTTCACAGCCTTCATGG
AAGCCGCTGTGTATGGTAAGGTCAAAGCCCTAAAATTCCTTTATAAGAGAGGAGCAAATGTGAATTTGAG
GCGAAAGACAAAGGAGGATCAAGAGCGGCTGAGGAAAGGAGGGGCCACAGCTCTCATGGACGCTGCTGAA
AAAGGACACGTAGAGGTCTTGAAGATTCTCCTTGATGAGATGGGGGCAGATGTAAACGCCTGTGACAATA
TGGGCAGAAATGCCTTGATCCATGCTCTCCTGAGCTCTGACGATAGTGATGTGGAGGCTATTACGCATCT
GCTGCTGGACCATGGGGCTGATGTCAATGTGAGGGGAGAAAGAGGGAAGACTCCCCTGATCCTGGCAGTG
GAGAAGAAGCACTTGGGTTTGGTGCAGAGGCTTCTGGAGCAAGAGCACATAGAGATTAATGACACAGACA
GTGATGGCAAAACAGCACTGCTGCTTGCTGTTGAACTCAAACTGAAGAAAATCGCCGAGTTGCTGTGCAA
ACGTGGAGCCAGTACAGATTGTGGGGATCTTGTTATGACAGCGAGGCGGAATTATGACCATTCCCTTGTG
AAGGTTCTTCTCTCTCATGGAGCCAAAGAAGATTTTCACCCTCCTGCTGAAGACTGGAAGCCTCAGAGCT
CACACTGGGGGGCAGCCCTGAAGGATCTCCACAGAATATACCGCCCTATGATTGGCAAACTCAAGTTCTT
TATTGATGAAAAATACAAAATTGCTGATACTTCAGAAGGAGGCATCTACCTGGGGTTCTATGAGAAGCAA
GAAGTAGCTGTGAAGACGTTCTGTGAGGGCAGCCCACGTGCACAGCGGGAAGTCTCTTGTCTGCAAAGCA
GCCGAGAGAACAGTCACTTGGTGACATTCTATGGGAGTGAGAGCCACAGGGGCCACTTGTTTGTGTGTGT
CACCCTCTGTGAGCAGACTCTGGAAGCGTGTTTGGATGTGCACAGAGGGGAAGATGTGGAAAATGAGGAA
GATGAATTTGCCCGAAATGTCCTGTCATCTATATTTAAGGCTGTTCAAGAACTACACTTGTCCTGTGGAT
ACACCCACCAGGATCTGCAACCACAAAACATCTTAATAGATTCTAAGAAAGCTGCTCACCTGGCAGATTT
TGATAAGAGCATCAAGTGGGCTGGAGATCCACAGGAAGTCAAGAGAGATCTAGAGGACCTTGGACGGCTG
GTCCTCTATGTGGTAAAGAAGGGAAGCATCTCATTTGAGGATCTGAAAGCTCAAAGTAATGAAGAGGTGG
TTCAACTTTCTCCAGATGAGGAAACTAAGGACCTCATTCATCGTCTCTTCCATCCTGGGGAACATGTGAG
GGACTGTCTGAGTGACCTGCTGGGTCATCCCTTCTTTTGGACTTGGGAGAGCCGCTATAGGACGCTTCGG
AATGTGGGAAATGAATCCGACATCAAAACACGAAAATCTGAAAGTGAGATCCTCAGACTACTGCAACCTG
GGCCTTCTGAACATTCCAAAAGTTTTGACAAGTGGACGACTAAGATTAATGAATGTGTTATGAAAAAAAT
GAATAAGTTTTATGAAAAAAGAGGCAATTTCTACCAGAACACTGTGGGTGATCTGCTAAAGTTCATCCGG
AATTTGGGAGAACACATTGATGAAGAAAAGCATAAAAAGATGAAATTAAAAATTGGAGACCCTTCCCTGT
ATTTTCAGAAGACATTTCCAGATCTGGTGATCTATGTCTACACAAAACTACAGAACACAGAATATAGAAA
GCATTTCCCCCAAACCCACAGTCCAAACAAGCCTCAGTGTGATGGAGCTGGTGGGGCCAGTGGGTTGGCC
AGCCCTGGGTGCTGAGAATTCTCGACCTCGAGACAAATGGCAGTATTCATCCACAATTTTAAAAGAAAAG
GGGGGATTGGGGGGTACAGTGCAGGGGAAAGAATAGTAGACATAATAGCAACAGACATACAAACTAAAGA
ATTACAAAAACAAATTACAAAAATTCAAAATTTTCGGGTTTATTACAGGGACAGCAGAGATCCACTTTGG
CCGCGGCTCGAGGGGGTTGGGGTTGCGCCTTTTCCAAGGCAGCCCTGGGTTTGCGCAGGGACGCGGCTGC
TCTGGGCGTGGTTCCGGGAAACGCAGCGGCGCCGACCCTGGGTCTCGCACATTCTTCACGTCCGTTCGCA
GCGTCACCCGGATCTTCGCCGCTACCCTTGTGGGCCCCCCGGCGACGCTTCCTGCTCCGCCCCTAAGTCG
GGAAGGTTCCTTGCGGTTCGCGGCGTGCCGGACGTGACAAACGGAAGCCGCACGTCTCACTAGTACCCTC
GCAGACGGACAGCGCCAGGGAGCAATGGCAGCGCGCCGACCGCGATGGGCTGTGGCCAATAGCGGCTGCT
CAGCAGGGCGCGCCGAGAGCAGCGGCCGGGAAGGGGCGGTGCGGGAGGCGGGGTGTGGGGCGGTAGTGTG
GGCCCTGTTCCTGCCCGCGCGGTGTTCCGCATTCTGCAAGCCTCCGGAGCGCACGTCGGCAGTCGGCTCC
CTCGTTGACCGAATCACCGACCTCTCTCCCCAGGGGGATCCACCGGAGCTTACCATGACCGAGTACAAGC
CCACGGTGCGCCTCGCCACCCGCGACGACGTCCCCAGGGCCGTACGCACCCTCGCCGCCGCGTTCGCCGA
CTACCCCGCCACGCGCCACACCGTCGATCCGGACCGCCACATCGAGCGGGTCACCGAGCTGCAAGAACTC
TTCCTCACGCGCGTCGGGCTCGACATCGGCAAGGTGTGGGTCGCGGACGACGGCGCCGCGGTGGCGGTCT
GGACCACGCCGGAGAGCGTCGAAGCGGGGGCGGTGTTCGCCGAGATCGGCCCGCGCATGGCCGAGTTGAG
CGGTTCCCGGCTGGCCGCGCAGCAACAGATGGAAGGCCTCCTGGCGCCGCACCGGCCCAAGGAGCCCGCG
TGGTTCCTGGCCACCGTCGGCGTCTCGCCCGACCACCAGGGCAAGGGTCTGGGCAGCGCCGTCGTGCTCC
CCGGAGTGGAGGCGGCCGAGCGCGCCGGGGTGCCCGCCTTCCTGGAGACCTCCGCGCCCCGCAACCTCCC
CTTCTACGAGCGGCTCGGCTTCACCGTCACCGCCGACGTCGAGGTGCCCGAAGGACCGCGCACCTGGTGC
ATGACCCGCAAGCCCGGTGCCTGACGCCCGCCCCACGACCCGCAGCGCCCGACCGAAAGGAGCGCACGAC
CCCATGCATCGGTACCTTTAAGACCAATGACTTACAAGGCAGCTGTAGATCTTAGCCACTTTTTAAAAGA
AAAGGGGGGACTGGAAGGGCTAATTCACTCCCAACGAAGACAAGATCTGCTTTTTGCTTGTACTGGGTCT
CTCTGGTTAGACCAGATCTGAGCCTGGGAGCTCTCTGGCTAACTAGGGAACCCACTGCTTAAGCCTCAAT
AAAGCTTGCCTTGAGTGCTTCAAGTAGTGTGTGCCCGTCTGTTGTGTGACTCTGGTAACTAGAGATCCCT
CAGACCCTTTTAGTCAGTGTGGAAAATCTCTAGCAGTAGTAGTTCATGTCATCTTATTATTCAGTATTTA
TAACTTGCAAAGAAATGAATATCAGAGAGTGAGAGGAACTTGTTTATTGCAGCTTATAATGGTTACAAAT
AAAGCAATAGCATCACAAATTTCACAAATAAAGCATTTTTTTCACTGCATTCTAGTTGTGGTTTGTCCAA
ACTCATCAATGTATCTTATCATGTCTGGCTCTAGCTATCCCGCCCCTAACTCCGCCCATCCCGCCCCTAA
CTCCGCCCAGTTCCGCCCATTCTCCGCCCCATGGCTGACTAATTTTTTTTATTTATGCAGAGGCCGAGGC
CGCCTCGGCCTCTGAGCTATTCCAGAAGTAGTGAGGAGGCTTTTTTGGAGGCCTAGGGACGTACCCAATT
CGCCCTATAGTGAGTCGTATTACGCGCGCTCACTGGCCGTCGTTTTACAACGTCGTGACTGGGAAAACCC
TGGCGTTACCCAACTTAATCGCCTTGCAGCACATCCCCCTTTCGCCAGCTGGCGTAATAGCGAAGAGGCC
CGCACCGATCGCCCTTCCCAACAGTTGCGCAGCCTGAATGGCGAATGGG
[124 nt withheld, positions 6210-6333]
C
[91 nt withheld, positions 6335-6425]
A
[49 nt withheld, positions 6427-6475]
CCTTTGACGTTGGAGTCCACGTTCTTT
[37 nt withheld, positions 6503-6539]
ACCCTATCTCGGTCTATTCTTTTGATTTATAAGGGATTTTGCCGATTTCGGCCTATTGGTTAAAAAATGA
GCTGATTTAACAAAAATTTAACGCGAATTTTAACAAAATATTAACGCTTACAATTTAGGTGGCACTTTTC
GGGGAAATGTGCGCGGAACCCCTATTTGTTTATTTTTCTAAATACATTCAAATATGTATCCGCTCATGAG
ACAATAACCCTGATAAATGCTTCAATAATATTGAAAAAGGAAGAGTATGAGTATTCAACATTTCCGTGTC
GCCCTTATTCCCTTTTTTGCGGCATTTTGCCTTCCTGTTTTTGCTCACCCAGAAACGCTGGTGAAAGTAA
AAGATGCTGAAGATCAGTTGGGTGCACGAGTGGGTTACATCGAACTGGATCTCAACAGCGGTAAGATCCT
TGAGAGTTTTCGCCCCGAAGAACGTTTTCCAATGATGAGCACTTTTAAAGTTCTGCTATGTGGCGCGGTA
TTATCCCGTATTGACGCCGGGCAAGAGCAACTCGGTCGCCGCATACACTATTCTCAGAATGACTTGGTTG
AGTACTCACCAGTCACAGAAAAGCATCTTACGGATGGCATGACAGTAAGAGAATTATGCAGTGCTGCCAT
AACCATGAGTGATAACACTGCGGCCAACTTACTTCTGACAACGATCGGAGGACCGAAGGAGCTAACCGCT
TTTTTGCACAACATGGGGGATCATGTAACTCGCCTTGATCGTTGGGAACCGGAGCTGAATGAAGCCATAC
CAAACGACGAGCGTGACACCACGATGCCTGTAGCAATGGCAACAACGTTGCGCAAACTATTAACTGGCGA
ACTACTTACTCTAGCTTCCCGGCAACAATTAATAGACTGGATGGAGGCGGATAAAGTTGCAGGACCACTT
CTGCGCTCGGCCCTTCCGGCTGGCTGGTTTATTGCTGATAAATCTGGAGCCGGTGAGCGTGGGTCTCGCG
GTATCATTGCAGCACTGGGGCCAGATGGTAAGCCCTCCCGTATCGTAGTTATCTACACGACGGGGAGTCA
GGCAACTATGGATGAACGAAATAGACAGATCGCTGAGATAGGTGCCTCACTGATTAAGCATTGGTAACTG
TCAGACCAAGTTTACTCATATATACTTTAGATTGATTTAAAACTTCATTTTTAATTTAAAAGGATCTAGG
TGAAGATCCTTTTTGATAATCTCATGACCAAAATCCCTTAACGTGAGTTTTCGTTCCACTGAGCGTCAGA
CCCCGTAGAAAAGATCAAAGGATCTTCTTGAGATCCTTTTTTTCTGCGCGTAATCTGCTGCTTGCAAACA
AAAAAACCACCGCTACCAGCGGTGGTTTGTTTGCCGGATCAAGAGCTACCAACTCTTTTTCCGAAGGTAA
CTGGCTTCAGCAGAGCGCAGATACCAAATACTGTTCTTCTAGTGTAGCCGTAGTTAGGCCACCACTTCAA
GAACTCTGTAGCACCGCCTACATACCTCGCTCTGCTAATCCTGTTACCAGTGGCTGCTGCCAGTGGCGAT
AAGTCGTGTCTTACCGGGTTGGACTCAAGACGATAGTTACCGGATAAGGCGCAGCGGTCGGGCTGAACGG
GGGGTTCGTGCACACAGCCCAGCTTGGAGCGAACGACCTACACCGAACTGAGATACCTACAGCGTGAGCT
ATGAGAAAGCGCCACGCTTCCCGAAGGGAGAAAGGCGGACAGGTATCCGGTAAGCGGCAGGGTCGGAACA
GGAGAGCGCACGAGGGAGCTTCCAGGGGGAAACGCCTGGTATCTTTATAGTCCTGTCGGGTTTCGCCACC
TCTGACTTGAGCGTCGATTTTTGTGATGCTCGTCAGGGGGGCGGAGCCTATGGAAAAACGCCAGCAACGC
GGCCTTTTTACGGTTCCTGGCCTTTTGCTGGCCTTTTGCTCACATGTTCTTTCCTGCGTTATCCCCTGAT
TCTGTGGATAACCGTATTACCGCCTTTGAGTGAGCTGATACCGCTCGCCGCAGCCGAACGACCGAGCGCA
GCGAGTCAGTGAGCGAGGAAGCGGAAGAGCGCCCAATACGCAAACCGCCTCTCCCCGCGCGTTGGCCGAT
TCATTAATGCAGCTGGCACGACAGGTTTCCCGACTGGAAAGCGGGCAGTGAGCGCAACGCAATTAATGTG
AGTTAGCTCACTCATTAGGCACCCCAGGCTTTACACTTTATGCTTCCGGCTCGTATGTTGTGTGGAATTG
TGAGCGGATAACAATTTCACACAGGAAACAGCTATGACCATGATTACGCCAAGCGCGCAATTAACCCTCA
CTAAAGGGAACAAAAGCTGGAGCTGCAAGCTTAATGTAGTCTTATGCAATACTCTTGTAGTCTTGCAACA
TGGTAACGATGAGTTAGCAACATGCCTTACAAGGAGAGAAAAAGCACCGTGCATGCCGATTGGTGGAAGT
AAGGTGGTACGATCGTGCCTTATTAGGAAGGCAACAGACGGGTCTGACATGGATTGGACGAACCACTGAA
TTGCCGCATTGCAGAGATATTGTATTTAAGTGCCTAGCTCGATACATAAACGGGTCTCTCTGGTTAGACC
AGATCTGAGCCTGGGAGCTCTCTGGCTAACTAGGGAACCCACTGCTTAAGCCTCAATAAAGCTTGCCTTG
AGTGCTTCAAGTAGTGTGTGCCCGTCTGTTGTGTGACTCTGGTAACTAGAGATCCCTCAGACCCTTTTAG
TCAGTGTGGAAAATCTCTAGCAGTGGCGCCCGAACAGGGACTTGAAAGCGAAAGGGAAACCAGAGGAGCT
CTCTCGACGCAGGACTCGGCTTGCTGAAGCGCGCACGGCAAGAGGCGAGGGGCGGCGACTGGTGAGTACG
CCAAAAATTTTGACTAGCGGAGGCTAGAAGGAGAGAGATGGGTGCGAGAGCGTCAGTATTAAGCGGGGGA
GAATTAGATCGCGATGGGAAAAAATTCGGTTAAGGCCAGGGGGAAAGAAAAAATATAAATTAAAACATAT
AGTATGGGCAAGCAGGGAGCTAGAACGATTCGCAGTTAATCCTGGCCTGTTAGAAACATCAGAAGGCTGT
AGACAAATACTGGGACAGCTACAACCATCCCTTCAGACAGGATCAGAAGAACTTAGATCATTATATAATA
CAGTAGCAACCCTCTATTGTGTGCATCAAAGGATAGAGATAAAAGACACCAAGGAAGCTTTAGACAAGAT
AGAGGAAGAGCAAAACAAAAGTAAGACCACCGCACAGCAAGCGGCCGCTGATCTTCAGACCTGGAGGAGG
AGATATGAGGGACAATTGGAGAAGTGAATTATATAAATATAAAGTAGTAAAAATTGAACCATTAGGAGTA
GCACCCACCAAGGCAAAGAGAAGAGTGGTGCAGAGAGAAAAAAGAGCAGTGGGAATAGGAGCTTTGTTCC
TTGGGTTCTTGGGAGCAGCAGGAAGCACTATGGGCGCAGCGTCAATGACGCTGACGGTACAGGCCAGACA
ATTATTGTCTGGTATAGTGCAGCAGCAGAACAATTTGCTGAGGGCTATTGAGGCGCAACAGCATCTGTTG
CAACTCACAGTCTGGGGCATCAAGCAGCTCCAGGCAAGAATCCTGGCTGTGGAAAGATACCTAAAGGATC
AACAGCTCCTGGGGATTTGGGGTTGCTCTGGAAAACTCATTTGCACCACTGCTGTGCCTTGGAATGCTAG
TTGGAGTAATAAATCTCTGGAACAGATTTGGAATCACACGACCTGGATGGAGTGGGACAGAGAAATTAAC
AATTACACAAGCTTAATACACTCCTTAATTGAAGAATCGCAAAACCAGCAAGAAAAGAATGAACAAGAAT
TATTGGAATTAGATAAATGGGCAAGTTTGTGGAATTGGTTTAACATAACAAATTGGCTGTGGTATATAAA
ATTATTCATAATGATAGTAGGAGGCTTGGTAGGTTTAAGAATAGTTTTTGCTGTACTTTCTATAGTGAAT
AGAGTTAGGCAGGGATATTCACCATTATCGTTTCAGACCCACCTCCCAACCCCGAGGGGACCCGACAGGC
CCGAAGGAATAGAAGAAGAAGGTGGAGAGAGAGACAGAGACAGATCCATTCGATTAGTGAACGGATCTCG
ACGGTATCGATCACGAGACTAGCCTCGAGCGGCCGCCCCCTTCACCGAGGGCCTATTTCCCATGATTCCT
TCATATTTGCATATACGATACAAGGCTGTTAGAGAGATAATTGGAATTAATTTGACTGTAAACACAAAGA
TATTAGTACAAAATACGTGACGTAGAAAGTAATAATTTCTTGGGTAGTTTGCAGTTTTAAAATTATGTTT
TAAAATGGACTATCA
Features (pLannotate 1.2.2; 30 found; start..end, strand, type, name):
    131..334     +  promoter       CMV promoter: human cytomegalovirus (CMV) immediate early promoter
    402..758     +  CDS            POLR2M (fragment): GRL1A_HUMAN - Also known as GRINL1A. Experimental evidence at protein level: Swiss-Prot protein existence level 1. Isoform 1 appears to be a stable component of the Pol II(G) complex form of RNA polymerase II (Pol II). Pol II synthesizes mRNA precursors and many functional non-coding RNAs and is the central component of the basal RNA polymerase II transcription machinery. Isoform 1 may play a role in the Mediator complex-dependent regulation of transcription activation. Isoform 1 acts in vitro as a negative regulator of transcriptional activation; this repression is relieved by the Mediator co
    789..1675    +  CDS            HaloTag® (fragment): modified bacterial dehalogenase that forms covalent bonds with chloroalkane derivatives
   1710..3932    +  CDS            RNASEL: RN5A_HUMAN - Also known as RNS4. Experimental evidence at protein level: Swiss-Prot protein existence level 1. Endoribonuclease that functions in the interferon (IFN) antiviral response. In INF treated and virus infected cells, RNASEL probably mediates its antiviral effects through a combination of direct cleavage of single-stranded viral RNAs, inhibition of protein synthesis through the degradation of rRNA, induction of apoptosis, and induction of other antiviral genes. RNASEL mediated apoptosis is the result of a JNK-dependent stress-response pathway leading to cytochrome c release from mito
   3977..4094    +  misc_feature   cPPT/CTS: central polypurine tract and central termination sequence of HIV-1
   4143..4653    +  promoter       hPGK promoter: human phosphoglycerate kinase 1 promoter
   4675..5274    +  CDS            PuroR: puromycin N-acetyltransferase; pac from Streptomyces alboniger; confers resistance to puromycin
   5317..5400    +  CDS            nef (fragment): NEF_HV1Z2 - Experimental evidence at protein level: Swiss-Prot protein existence level 1. Extracellular Nef protein targets CD4(+) T-lymphocytes for apoptosis by interacting with CXCR4 surface receptors. From Human immunodeficiency virus type 1 group M subtype D (isolate Z2/CDC-Z34) (HIV-1).
   5402..5635    +  LTR            3' LTR (ΔU3): self-inactivating 3' long terminal repeat (LTR) from HIV-1
   5707..5828    +  polyA_signal   SV40 poly(A) signal: SV40 polyadenylation signal
   5868..6003    +  rep_origin     SV40 ori: SV40 origin of replication
   6024..6042    -  promoter       T7 promoter: promoter for bacteriophage T7 RNA polymerase
   6050..6205    +  CDS            lacZα (fragment): LacZα fragment of β-galactosidase; lacZ fragment
   6210..6638    +  rep_origin     f1 ori (sequence partly withheld): f1 bacteriophage origin of replication; arrow indicates direction of (+) strand synthesis
   6691..6795    +  promoter       AmpR promoter: bla
   6796..7656    +  CDS            AmpR: β-lactamase; bla; confers resistance to ampicillin, carbenicillin, and related antibiotics
   7827..8415    +  rep_origin     ori: high-copy-number ColE1/pMB1/pBR322/pUC origin of replication
   8598..8690    +  CDS            lacI (fragment): lac repressor; lacI; The lac repressor binds to the lac operator to inhibit transcription in E. coli. This inhibition can be relieved by adding lactose or isopropyl-β-D-thiogalactopyranoside (IPTG).
   8703..8724    +  protein_bind   CAP binding site: CAP binding activates transcription in the presence of cAMP. E. coli catabolite activator protein
   8739..8769    +  promoter       lac promoter: promoter for the E. coli lac operon
   8773..8795    +  protein_bind   lac operator (fragment): The lac repressor binds to the lac operator to inhibit transcription in E. coli. This inhibition can be relieved by adding lactose or isopropyl-β-D-thiogalactopyranoside (IPTG). lac repressor encoded by lacI
   8838..8856    +  promoter       T3 promoter: promoter for bacteriophage T3 RNA polymerase
   8884..9110    +  promoter       RSV promoter: Rous sarcoma virus enhancer/promoter
   9111..9291    +  LTR            5' LTR (truncated): truncated 5' long terminal repeat (LTR) from HIV-1
   9338..9463    +  misc_feature   HIV-1 Ψ: packaging signal of human immunodeficiency virus type 1
   9447..9810    +  CDS            HIV-1 gag (fragment): gag protein from human immunodeficiency virus 1; gag
   9956..10189   +  misc_feature   RRE: The Rev response element (RRE) of HIV-1 allows for Rev-dependent mRNA export from the nucleus to the cytoplasm.
  10566..10666   +  CDS            Rev (fragment): human immunodeficiency virus 1 (HIV-1) Rev protein; rev; enhances nuclear export of unspliced and incompletely spliced viral mRNAs
  10716..5       +  promoter       U6 promoter (fragment) (across the origin): RNA polymerase III promoter for human U6 snRNA
  10890..130     +  enhancer       CMV enhancer (fragment) (across the origin): human cytomegalovirus immediate early enhancer; contains an 18-bp deletion relative to the standard CMV enhancer
