[The description below was written by a language model from this plasmid's Addgene catalogue record and pLannotate feature annotations shown in this document.]
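Description:
pLJM1-CRS-Halo-RNaseL is a third-generation-style, self-inactivating HIV-1 lentiviral expression vector built on the pLJM1-puro backbone, about 10.9 kb in total. It is propagated in E. coli through a high-copy ColE1/pUC-type origin with ampicillin resistance (β-lactamase), and also carries an f1 origin and remnants of a lac/T7/T3 cloning region. The viral portion comprises an RSV promoter driving a truncated 5' LTR, the Ψ packaging signal with a gag fragment, the RRE for Rev-dependent export of the genomic RNA, a cPPT/CTS element, and a ΔU3 3' LTR followed by an SV40 poly(A) signal and SV40 origin. Packaging therefore requires helper functions supplied in trans, and the integrated provirus lacks LTR promoter activity. A residual U6 promoter fragment sits just upstream of the CMV enhancer.

The payload is a single CMV enhancer/promoter-driven open reading frame encoding a three-part fusion. At the N terminus is a fragment of human POLR2M (GDOWN1, residues 250–368), which serves as a cytoplasmic retention signal. It is followed by HaloTag, a modified dehalogenase that covalently binds chloroalkane ligands for labelling or capture, and then by human RNASEL, the interferon-pathway endoribonuclease. The catalogue's insert size of 363 bp matches the GDOWN1 segment rather than the full fusion, as the annotated RNASEL coding region alone spans roughly 2.2 kb. Downstream, an hPGK promoter drives puromycin N-acetyltransferase for selection of transduced mammalian cells. The construct is intended for stable lentiviral expression of Halo-tagged RNase L that is held in the cytoplasm.
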