Addgene plasmid #250857: pLJM1-CRS-Halo-RNaseL
Purpose: lentiviral vector for expressing Halo-tagged RNase L with a cytoplasmic retention signal (CRS) from GDOWN1
Depositing lab: Britt Glaunsinger. Depositing organization: University of California, Berkeley.
Backbone
  Vector backbone: pLJM1-puro
  Backbone size w/o insert (bp): 7345
  Total vector size (bp): 10894
  Vector type: Mammalian Expression, Lentiviral
  Selectable markers: Puromycin
Growth in bacteria
  Bacterial resistance: Ampicillin, 100 μg/mL
  Growth temperature: 30°C
  Growth strain: NEB Stable
  Copy number: Unknown
Gene/Insert
  Gene/Insert name: RNASEL
  Species: H. sapiens (human)
  Insert size (bp): 363
  Entrez Gene: POLR2M (a.k.a. GCOM1, GRINL1A, Gdown, Gdown1); RNASEL (a.k.a. PRCA1, RNS4)
  Promoter: CMV promoter
  Tag / fusion protein: GDOWN1(aa 250-368)-HaloTag (N terminal on insert)
  Cloning method: Gibson Cloning
  Sequencing primers: 5′ CGCAAATGGGCGGTAGGCGTG
Terms and licenses: Academic/Nonprofit Terms; Industry Terms: Not Available to Industry
How to cite: pLJM1-CRS-Halo-RNaseL was a gift from Britt Glaunsinger (Addgene plasmid # 250857 ; http://n2t.net/addgene:250857 ; RRID:Addgene_250857)
